>Addgene plasmid #170264 | pGBK CUP1 mCherry | addgene full sequence | sequence record 335100 | Addgene NGS Result
CTAGTTAGAAAAAGACATTTTTGCTGTCAGTCACTGTCAAGAGATTCTTTTGCTGGCATTTCTTCTAGAA
GCAAAAAGAGCGATGCGTCTTTTCCGCTGAACCGTTCCAGCAAAAAAGACTACCAACGCAATATGGATTG
TCAGAATCATATAAAAGAGAAGCAAATAACTCCTTGTCTTGTATCAATTGCATTATAATATCTTCTTGTT
AGTGCAATATCATATAGAAGTCATCGAAATAGATATTAAGAAAAACAAACTGTCCAAGCTTGAAGCAAGC
CTCCTGAAAGATGAAGCTACTGTCTTCTATCGAACAAGCATGCGATATTTGCCGACTTAAAAAGCTCAAG
TGCTCCAAAGAAAAACCGAAGTGCGCCAAGTGTCTGAAGAACAACTGGGAGTGTCGCTACTCTCCCAAAA
CCAAAAGGTCTCCGCTGACTAGGGCACATCTGACAGAAGTGGAATCAAGGCTAGAAAGACTGGAACAGCT
ATTTCTACTGATTTTTCCTCGAGAAGACCTTGACATGATTTTGAAAATGGATTCTTTACAGGATATAAAA
GCATTGTTAACAGGATTATTTGTACAAGATAATGTGAATAAAGATGCCGTCACAGATAGATTGGCTTCAG
TGGAGACTGATATGCCTCTAACATTGAGACAGCATAGAATAAGTGCGACATCATCATCGGAAGAGAGTAG
TAACAAAGGTCAAAGACAGTTGACTGTATCGCCGGAATTTGTAATACGACTCACTATAGGGCGAGCCGCC
ATCATGGAGGAGCAGAAGCTGATCTCAGAGGAGGACCTGCATATGGTGAGCAAGGGCGAGGAGGATAACA
TGGCCATCATCAAGGAGTTCATGCGCTTCAAGGTGCACATGGAGGGCTCCGTGAACGGCCACGAGTTCGA
GATCGAGGGCGAGGGCGAGGGCCGCCCCTACGAGGGCACCCAGACCGCCAAGCTGAAGGTGACCAAGGGT
GGCCCCCTGCCCTTCGCCTGGGACATCCTGTCCCCTCAGTTCATGTACGGCTCCAAGGCCTACGTGAAGC
ACCCCGCCGACATCCCCGACTACTTGAAGCTGTCCTTCCCCGAGGGCTTCAAGTGGGAGCGCGTGATGAA
CTTCGAGGACGGCGGCGTGGTGACCGTGACCCAGGACTCCTCCCTGCAGGACGGCGAGTTCATCTACAAG
GTGAAGCTGCGCGGCACCAACTTCCCCTCCGACGGCCCCGTAATGCAGAAGAAGACCATGGGCTGGGAGG
CCTCCTCCGAGCGGATGTACCCCGAGGACGGCGCCCTGAAGGGCGAGATCAAGCAGAGGCTGAAGCTGAA
GGACGGCGGCCACTACGACGCTGAGGTCAAGACCACCTACAAGGCCAAGAAGCCCGTGCAGCTGCCCGGC
GCCTACAACGTCAACATCAAGTTGGACATCACCTCCCACAACGAGGACTACACCATCGTGGAACAGTACG
AACGCGCCGAGGGCCGCCACTCCACCGGCGGCATGGACGAGCTGTACAAGTAAGGATCCGTCGACCTGCA
GCGGCCGCATAACTAGCATAACCCCTTGGGGCCTCTAAACGGGTCTTGAGGGGTTTTTTGCGCGCTTGCA
GCCAAGCTAATTCCGGGCGAATTTCTTATGATTTATGATTTTTATTATTAAATAAGTTATAAAAAAAATA
AGTGTATACAAATTTTAAAGTGACTCTTAGGTTTTAAAACGAAAATTCTTATTCTTGAGTAACTCTTTCC
TGTAGGTCAGGTTGCTTTCTCAGGTATAGCATGAGGTCGCTCTTATTGACCACACCTCTACCGGCATGCA
AGCTTGGCGTAATCATGGTCATAGCTGTTTCCTGTGTGAAATTGTTATCCGCTCACAATTCCACACAACA
TACGAGCCGGAAGCATAAAGTGTAAAGCCTGGGGTGCCTAATGAGTGAGCTAACTCACATTAATTGCGTT
GCGCTCACTGCCCGCTTTCCAGTCGGGAAACCTGTCGTGCCAGCTGCATTAATGAATCGGCCAACGCGCG
GGGAGAGGCGGTTTGCGTATTGGGCGCTCTTCCGCTTCCTCGCTCACTGACTCGCTGCGCTCGGTCGTTC
GGCTGCGGCGAGCGGTATCAGCTCACTCAAAGGCGGTAATACGGTTATCCACAGAATCAGGGGATAACGC
AGGAAAGAACATGTGAGCAAAAGGCCAGCAAAAGGCCAGGAACCGTAAAAAGGCCGCGTTGCTGGCGTTT
TTCCATAGGCTCCGCCCCCCTGACGAGCATCACAAAAATCGACGCTCAAGTCAGAGGTGGCGAAACCCGA
CAGGACTATAAAGATACCAGGCGTTTCCCCCTGGAAGCTCCCTCGTGCGCTCTCCTGTTCCGACCCTGCC
GCTTACCGGATACCTGTCCGCCTTTCTCCCTTCGGGAAGCGTGGCGCTTTCTCATAGCTCACGCTGTAGG
TATCTCAGTTCGGTGTAGGTCGTTCGCTCCAAGCTGGGCTGTGTGCACGAACCCCCCGTTCAGCCCGACC
GCTGCGCCTTATCCGGTAACTATCGTCTTGAGTCCAACCCGGTAAGACACGACTTATCGCCACTGGCAGC
AGCCACTGGTAACAGGATTAGCAGAGCGAGGTATGTAGGCGGTGCTACAGAGTTCTTGAAGTGGTGGCCT
AACTACGGCTACACTAGAAGAACAGTATTTGGTATCTGCGCTCTGCTGAAGCCAGTTACCTTCGGAAAAA
GAGTTGGTAGCTCTTGATCCGGCAAACAAACCACCGCTGGTAGCGGTGGTTTTTTTGTTTGCAAGCAGCA
GATTACGCGCAGAAAAAAAGGATCTCAAGAAGATCCTTTGATCTTTTCTACGGGGTCTGACGCTCAGTGG
AACGAAAACTCACGTTAAGGGATTTTGGTCATGAGATTATCAAAAAGGATCTTCACCTAGATCCTTTTAA
ATTAAAAATGAAGTTTTAAATCAATCTAAAGTATATATGAGTAACCTGAGGCTATGGCAGGGCCTGCCGC
CCCGACGTTGGCTGCGAGCCCTGGGCCTTCACCCGAACTTGGGGGGTGGGGTGGGGAAAAGGAAGAAACG
CGGGCGTATTGGCCCCAATGGGGTCTCGGTGGGGTATCGACAGAGTGCCAGCCCTGGGACCGAACCCCGC
GTTTATGAACAAACGACCCAACACCGTGCGTTTTATTCTGTCTTTTTATTGCCGTCATAGCGCGGGTTCC
TTCCGGTATTGTCTCCTTCCGTGTTTCAGTTAGCCTCCCCCTAGGGTGGGCGAAGAACTCCAGCATGAGA
TCCCCGCGCTGGAGGATCATCCAGCCGGCGTCCCGGAAAACGATTCCGAAGCCCAACCTTTCATAGAAGG
CGGCGGTGGAATCGAAATCTCGTGATGGCAGGTTGGGCGTCGCTTGGTCGGTCATTTCGAACCCCAGAGT
CCCGCTCAGAAGAACTCGTCAAGAAGGCGATAGAAGGCGATGCGCTGCGAATCGGGAGCGGCGATACCGT
AAAGCACGAGGAAGCGGTCAGCCCATTCGCCGCCAAGCTCTTCAGCAATATCACGGGTAGCCAACGCTAT
GTCCTGATAGCGGTCCGCCACACCCAGCCGGCCACAGTCGATGAATCCAGAAAAGCGGCCATTTTCCACC
ATGATATTCGGCAAGCAGGCATCGCCATGAGTCACGACGAGATCCTCGCCGTCGGGCATGCTCGCCTTGA
GCCTGGCGAACAGTTCGGCTGGCGCGAGCCCCTGATGCTCTTCGTCCAGATCATCCTGATCGACAAGACC
GGCTTCCATCCGAGTACGTGCTCGCTCGATGCGATGTTTCGCTTGGTGGTCGAATGGGCAGGTAGCCGGA
TCAAGCGTATGCAGCCGCCGCATTGCATCAGCCATGATGGATACTTTCTCGGCAGGAGCAAGGTGAGATG
ACAGGAGATCCTGCCCCGGCACTTCGCCCAATAGCAGCCAGTCCCTTCCCGCTTCAGTGACAACGTCGAG
CACAGCTGCGCAAGGAACGCCCGTCGTGGCCAGCCACGATAGCCGCGCTGCCTCGTCTTGCAGTTCATTC
AGGGCACCGGACAGGTCGGTCTTGACAAAAAGAACCGGGCGCCCCTGCGCTGACAGCCGGAACACGGCGG
CATCAGAGCAGCCGATTGTCTGTTGTGCCCAGTCATAGCCGAATAGCCTCTCCACCCAAGCGGCCGGAGA
ACCTGCGTGCAATCCATCTTGTTCAATCATACTCTTCCTTTTTCAATATTATTGAAGCATTTATCAGGGT
TATTGTCTCATGAGCGGATACATATTTGAATGTATTTAGAAAAATAAACAAATAGGGGTTCCGCGCACAT
TTCCCCGAAAAGTGCCACCTGAACGAAGCATCTGTGCTTCATTTTGTAGAACAAAAATGCAACGCGAGAG
CGCTAATTTTTCAAACAAAGAATCTGAGCTGCATTTTTACAGAACAGAAATGCAACGCGAAAGCGCTATT
TTACCAACGAAGAATCTGTGCTTCATTTTTGTAAAACAAAAATGCAACGCGAGAGCGCTAATTTTTCAAA
CAAAGAATCTGAGCTGCATTTTTACAGAACAGAAATGCAACGCGAGAGCGCTATTTTACCAACAAAGAAT
CTATACTTCTTTTTTGTTCTACAAAAATGCATCCCGAGAGCGCTATTTTTCTAACAAAGCATCTTAGATT
ACTTTTTTTCTCCTTTGTGCGCTCTATAATGCAGTCTCTTGATAACTTTTTGCACTGTAGGTCCGTTAAG
GTTAGAAGAAGGCTACTTTGGTGTCTATTTTCTCTTCCATAAAAAAAGCCTGACTCCACTTCCCGCGTTT
ACTGATTACTAGCGAAGCTGCGGGTGCATTTTTTCAAGATAAAGGCATCCCCGATTATATTCTATACCGA
TGTGGATTGCGCATACTTTGTGAACAGAAAGTGATAGCGTTGATGATTCTTCATTGGTCAGAAAATTATG
AACGGTTTCTTCTATTTTGTCTCTATATACTACGTATAGGAAATGTTTACATTTTCGTATTGTTTTCGAT
TCACTCTATGAATAGTTCTTACTACAATTTTTTTGTCTAAAGAGTAATACTAGAGATAAACATAAAAAAT
GTAGAGGTCGAGTTTAGATGCAAGTTCAAGGAGCGAAAGGTGGATGGGTAGGTTATATAGGGATATAGCA
CAGAGATATATAGCAAAGAGATACTTTTGAGCAATGTTTGTGGAAGCGGTATTCGCAATATTTTAGTAGC
TCGTTACAGTCCGGTGCGTTTTTGGTTTTTTGAAAGTGCGTCTTCAGAGCGCTTTTGGTTTTCAAAAGCG
CTCTGAAGTTCCTATACTTTCTAGAGAATAGGAACTTCGGAATAGGAACTTCAAAGCGTTTCCGAAAACG
AGCGCTTCCGAAAATGCAACGCGAGCTGCGCACATACAGCTCACTGTTCACGTCGCACCTATATCTGCGT
GTTGCCTGTATATATATATACATGAGAAGAACGGCATAGTGCGTGTTTATGCTTAAATGCGTACTTATAT
GCGTCTATTTATGTAGGATGAAAGGTAGTCTAGTACCTCCTGTGATATTATCCCATTCCATGCGGGGTAT
CGTATGCTTCCTTCAGCACTACCCTTTAGCTGTTCTATATGCTGCCACTCCTCAATTGGATTAGTCTCAT
CCTTCAATGCTATCATTTCCTTTGATATTGGATCATACTAAGAAACCATTATTATCATGACATTAACCTA
TAAAAATAGGCGTATCACGAGGCCCTTTCGTCTCGCGCGTTTCGGTGATGACGGTGAAAACCTCTGACAC
ATGCAGCTCCCGGAGACGGTCACAGCTTGTCTGTAAGCGGATGCCGGGAGCAGACAAGCCCGTCAGGGCG
CGTCAGCGGGTGTTGGCGGGTGTCGGGGCTGGCTTAACTATGCGGCATCAGAGCAGATTGTACTGAGAGT
GCACCATAGATCAACGACATTACTATATATATAATATAGGAAGCATTTAATAGAACAGCATCGTAATATA
TGTGTACTTTGCAGTTATGACGCCAGATGGCAGTAGTGGAAGATATTCTTTATTGAAAAATAGCTTGTCA
CCTTACGTACAATCTTGATCCGGAGCTTTTCTTTTTTTGCCGATTAAGAATTAATTCGGTCGAAAAAAGA
AAAGGAGAGGGCCAAGAGGGAGGGCATTGGTGACTATTGAGCACGTGAGTATACGTGATTAAGCACACAA
AGGCAGCTTGGAGTATGTCTGTTATTAATTTCACAGGTAGTTCTGGTCCATTGGTGAAAGTTTGCGGCTT
GCAGAGCACAGAGGCCGCAGAATGTGCTCTAGATTCCGATGCTGACTTGCTGGGTATTATATGTGTGCCC
AATAGAAAGAGAACAATTGACCCGGTTATTGCAAGGAAAATTTCAAGTCTTGTAAAAGCATATAAAAATA
GTTCAGGCACTCCGAAATACTTGGTTGGCGTGTTTCGTAATCAACCTAAGGAGGATGTTTTGGCTCTGGT
CAATGATTACGGCATTGATATCGTCCAACTGCATGGAGATGAGTCGTGGCAAGAATACCAAGAGTTCCTC
GGTTTGCCAGTTATTAAAAGACTCGTATTTCCAAAAGACTGCAACATACTACTCAGTGCAGCTTCACAGA
AACCTCATTCGTTTATTCCCTTGTTTGATTCAGAAGCAGGTGGGACAGGTGAACTTTTGGATTGGAACTC
GATTTCTGACTGGGTTGGAAGGCAAGAGAGCCCCGAAAGCTTACATTTTATGTTAGCTGGTGGACTGACG
CCAGAAAATGTTGGTGATGCGCTTAGATTAAATGGCGTTATTGGTGTTGATGTAAGCGGAGGTGTGGAGA
CAAATGGTGTAAAAGACTCTAACAAAATAGCAAATTTCGTCAAAAATGCTAAGAAATAGGTTATTACTGA
GTAGTATTTATTTAAGTATTGTTTGTGCACTTGCCGATCTATGCGGTGTGAAATACCGCACAGATGCGTA
AGGAGAAAATACCGCATCAGGAAATTGTAAGCGTTAATATTTTGTTAAAATTCGCGTTAAATTTTTGTTA
AATCAGCTCATTTTTTAACCAATAGGCCGAAATCGGCAAAATCCCTTATAAATCAAAAGAATAGACCGAG
ATAGGGT
[37 nt withheld, positions 7148-7184]
AAAGAACGTGGACTCCAACGTCAAAGG
[49 nt withheld, positions 7212-7260]
T
[91 nt withheld, positions 7262-7352]
G
[124 nt withheld, positions 7354-7477]
CCATTCGCCATTCAGGCTGCGCAACTGTTGGGAAGGGCGATCGGTGCGGGCCTCTTCGCTATTACGCCAG
ATCCCATTACCGACATTTGGGCGCTATACGTGCATAAGTTCATGTATGTATCTGTATTTAAAACACTTTT
GTATTATTTTTCCTCATATATGTGTATAGGTTTATACGGATGATTTAATTATTACTTCACCACCCTTTAT
TTCAGGCTGATATCTTAGCCTTGTTA
Features (pLannotate 1.2.2; 24 found; start..end, strand, type, name):
      1..235     +  promoter       CUP1 promoter: S. cerevisiae CUP1; inducible metallothionein promoter, regulated by Cu2+
    291..731     +  CDS            GAL4 DNA binding domain: DNA binding domain of the GAL4 transcriptional activator; Saccharomyces cerevisiae GAL4 (truncated)
    742..760     +  promoter       T7 promoter: promoter for bacteriophage T7 RNA polymerase
    813..1520    +  CDS            mCherry: mCherry is a basic (constitutively fluorescent) red fluorescent protein published in 2004, derived from Discosoma sp.. It is reported to be a very rapidly-maturing monomer with low acid sensitivity.
   1553..1600    +  terminator     T7 terminator: transcription terminator for bacteriophage T7 RNA polymerase
   1627..1814    +  terminator     ADH1 terminator: S. cerevisiae ADH1; transcription terminator for the S. cerevisiae alcohol dehydrogenase 1 (ADH1) gene
   1862..1878    -  protein_bind   lac operator: The lac repressor binds to the lac operator to inhibit transcription in E. coli. This inhibition can be relieved by adding lactose or isopropyl-β-D-thiogalactopyranoside (IPTG). lac repressor encoded by lacI
   1886..1916    -  promoter       lac promoter: promoter for the E. coli lac operon
   1931..1952    -  protein_bind   CAP binding site: CAP binding activates transcription in the presence of cAMP. E. coli catabolite activator protein
   1965..2057    -  CDS            lacI (fragment): lac repressor; lacI; The lac repressor binds to the lac operator to inhibit transcription in E. coli. This inhibition can be relieved by adding lactose or isopropyl-β-D-thiogalactopyranoside (IPTG).
   2240..2828    -  rep_origin     ori: high-copy-number ColE1/pMB1/pBR322/pUC origin of replication
   3050..3066    +  polyA_signal   bGH poly(A) signal (fragment): bovine growth hormone polyadenylation signal
   3157..3204    -  polyA_signal   HSV TK poly(A) signal: herpes simplex virus thymidine kinase polyadenylation signal (Cole and Stacy, 1985)
   3263..3415    -  CDS            ble (fragment): BLE_KLEPN - Experimental evidence at protein level: Swiss-Prot protein existence level 1. Binding protein with a strong affinity to the bleomycin family of antibiotics. Binds to CL990; an antimitotic-antibiotic compound. From Klebsiella pneumoniae.
   3436..4230    -  CDS            NeoR/KanR: aminoglycoside phosphotransferase from Tn5; aph(3')-II (or nptII); confers resistance to neomycin, kanamycin, and G418 (Geneticin®)
   4231..4335    -  promoter       AmpR promoter: bla
   4362..5704    -  rep_origin     2μ ori: yeast 2μ plasmid origin of replication
   5772..5807    +  CDS            rop (fragment): Rop protein, which maintains plasmids at low copy number; rop
   5909..5958    +  misc_feature   bom (fragment): basis of mobility region from pBR322
   6097..6244    +  promoter       TRP1 promoter: S. cerevisiae TRP1
   6245..6919    +  CDS            TRP1: phosphoribosylanthranilate isomerase, required for tryptophan biosynthesis; S. cerevisiae TRP1; yeast auxotrophic marker
   6970..7021    +  misc_feature   bom (fragment): basis of mobility region from pBR322
   7049..7477    -  rep_origin     f1 ori (sequence partly withheld): f1 bacteriophage origin of replication; arrow indicates direction of (+) strand synthesis
   7481..7547    -  CDS            lacZα (fragment): LacZα fragment of β-galactosidase; lacZ fragment
