[The description below was written by a language model from this plasmid's Addgene catalogue record and pLannotate feature annotations shown in this document.]
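Description:
pGBK CUP1 mCherry is a yeast two-hybrid "bait" shuttle vector built on a modified Clontech pGBKT7 backbone, in which the original constitutive ADH1 promoter has been replaced by a full-length CUP1 metallothionein promoter, altered to remove its internal BamHI and NdeI sites so that these remain usable for cloning. The plasmid totals 7,713 bp. In E. coli it replicates from a high-copy ColE1/pUC-type origin and is selected with kanamycin through the Tn5 NeoR/KanR gene, which is driven by an AmpR (bla) promoter. In Saccharomyces cerevisiae it is maintained episomally by the 2μ origin and selected by complementation of tryptophan auxotrophy with TRP1 under its own promoter. An f1 origin is also present, along with several small backbone remnants (lac regulatory elements and fragments of lacI, lacZα, rop, bom and ble) that have no stated function here.

The expression cassette places the GAL4 DNA-binding domain downstream of the CUP1 promoter, followed by a T7 promoter and, according to the catalogue entry, a Myc epitope (not annotated in the feature table). Next comes a 711 bp synthetic mCherry coding sequence inserted between NdeI and BamHI, with T7 and ADH1 terminators closing the unit. Adding copper therefore induces a GAL4 DBD–Myc–mCherry fusion in yeast, so bait expression can be switched on or titrated rather than being constitutive, and the red fluorescence gives a direct readout of fusion protein level. As in the parent vector design, the T7 promoter can drive transcription of the tagged insert without the GAL4 domain. The record places the plasmid within an inducible, quantitative two-hybrid system; mCherry here plausibly serves as a reporter or control bait for promoter induction, though this specific role is not stated.
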