Addgene plasmid #170264: pGBK CUP1 mCherry
Purpose: Yeast two-hybrid vector using a copper inducible CUP1 promoter, expressing mCherry
Depositing lab: Bruce Hamilton. Publication: Inducible Yeast Two-Hybrid with Quantitative Measures. Hernandez J, Ross K, Hamilton B. bioRxiv 10.1101/2021.07.01.450807.
Backbone
  Vector backbone: Modified pGBKT7
  Backbone manufacturer: Clontech
  Backbone size w/o insert (bp): 7002
  Total vector size (bp): 7713
  Modifications to backbone: Replaced the ADH1 promoter with a full length modified CUP1 promoter (modified the BamHI and NdeI site).
  Vector type: Bacterial Expression, Yeast Expression
  Selectable markers: TRP1
Growth in bacteria
  Bacterial resistance: Kanamycin, 50 μg/mL
  Growth temperature: 37°C
  Growth strain: DH5alpha
  Copy number: Unknown
Gene/Insert
  Gene/Insert name: momeric Cherry (alt name: mCherry)
  Species: Synthetic
  Insert size (bp): 711
  Promoter: CUP1
  Tag / fusion protein: GAL4 DNA Binding Domain (N terminal on backbone); Myc (N terminal on backbone)
  Cloning method: Restriction Enzyme; 5′ cloning site NdeI (not destroyed); 3′ cloning site BamHI (not destroyed)
  Sequencing primers: 5′ T7; 3′ M13R
Terms and licenses: Academic/Nonprofit Terms; Industry Terms: Not Available to Industry
How to cite: pGBK CUP1 mCherry was a gift from Bruce Hamilton (Addgene plasmid # 170264 ; http://n2t.net/addgene:170264 ; RRID:Addgene_170264)
